Addgene plasmid #144934: TFORF3458
Purpose: Lentiviral vector for overexpressing transcription factor ORFs with unique 24-bp barcodes. Barcodes facilitate identification of transcription factors in pooled screens.
Depositing lab: Feng Zhang. Depositing organization: Broad Institute. Publication: A transcription factor atlas of directed differentiation. Joung J, Ma S, Tay T, Geiger-Schuller KR, Kirchgatterer PC, Verdine VK, Guo B, Arias-Garcia MA, Allen WE, Singh A, Kuksenko O, Abudayyeh OO, Gootenberg JS, Fu Z, Macrae RK, Buenrostro JD, Regev A, Zhang F. Cell. 2023 Jan 5;186(1):209-229.e26. doi: 10.1016/j.cell.2022.11.026. PubMed 36608654.
Backbone
  Vector backbone: pLX_TRC317
  Backbone manufacturer: Broad Institute Genetic Perturbation Platform
  Backbone size w/o insert (bp): 8264
  Vector type: Mammalian Expression, Lentiviral
  Selectable markers: Puromycin
Growth in bacteria
  Bacterial resistance: Ampicillin, 100 μg/mL
  Growth temperature: 37°C
  Growth strain: NEB Stable
  Copy number: High Copy
Gene/Insert
  Gene/Insert name: ZNF556
  Species: H. sapiens (human)
  Insert size (bp): 1571
  Entrez Gene: ZNF556 (a.k.a. FLJ11637)
  Promoter: EF1a
  Tag / fusion protein: V5 (C terminal on insert)
  Cloning method: Gateway Cloning
  Sequencing primers: 5′ GGGTGGAGACTGAAGTTAGGCCAG; 3′ CACATAGCGTAAAAGGAGCAACATAG
Resource information
  A portion of this plasmid was derived from a plasmid made by: Broad Institute Genetic Perturbation Platform
Terms and licenses: Academic/Nonprofit Terms; Industry Terms: Not Available to Industry
Depositor comments: NM_001300843.1 Please test multiple small colonies in case of plasmid recombination. To make this collection available in a timely manner, a portion of this collection was not fully sequenced by Addgene. If an Addgene verified full plasmid sequence is not available, please contact us prior to placing an order to request the full sequence.
How to cite: TFORF3458 was a gift from Feng Zhang (Addgene plasmid # 144934 ; http://n2t.net/addgene:144934 ; RRID:Addgene_144934)
