[The description below was written by a language model from this plasmid's Addgene catalogue record and pLannotate feature annotations shown in this document.]
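Description:
TFORF3458 is a lentiviral mammalian expression plasmid built on the pLX_TRC317 backbone and carrying the human zinc finger protein gene ZNF556, one member of a barcoded transcription factor ORF collection. It is maintained in E. coli through a high-copy ColE1/pUC-type origin and an ampicillin resistance gene, and it also contains an f1 origin and remnants of a lac/lacZα cloning region flanked by T7 and T3 promoters. The depositor notes that the plasmid can recombine during propagation, as is common for vectors with repeated LTR sequences.

The viral portion follows a third-generation, self-inactivating design. An RSV promoter drives a truncated HIV-1 5' LTR, followed by the Ψ packaging signal, a gag fragment, the Rev response element and a cPPT/CTS, with a ΔU3 3' LTR and an SV40 polyadenylation signal at the far end. Within this transfer cassette, an SV40 early promoter/origin region sits upstream of a puromycin N-acetyltransferase gene for selecting transduced cells. Downstream, the EF-1α promoter drives the ZNF556 ORF, which was inserted by Gateway cloning and is therefore flanked by attB1 and attB2 sites and followed by a C-terminal V5 epitope tag for detection. A WPRE after the ORF enhances transcript stability and expression.

According to the record, each construct in the collection carries a unique 24-bp barcode. The barcode is not annotated as a feature in the table, so its position is not stated. It allows the overexpressed transcription factor to be identified in pooled screens, such as those assessing the effect of transcription factor overexpression on directed cell differentiation.
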