Features (pLannotate 1.2.2; 34 found; start..end, strand, type, name):
      5..231     +  promoter       RSV promoter: Rous sarcoma virus enhancer/promoter
    232..412     +  LTR            5' LTR (truncated): truncated 5' long terminal repeat (LTR) from HIV-1
    459..584     +  misc_feature   HIV-1 Ψ: packaging signal of human immunodeficiency virus type 1
    568..931     +  CDS            HIV-1 gag (fragment): gag protein from human immunodeficiency virus 1; gag
   1077..1310    +  misc_feature   RRE: The Rev response element (RRE) of HIV-1 allows for Rev-dependent mRNA export from the nucleus to the cytoplasm.
   1687..1713    +  CDS            Rev (fragment): human immunodeficiency virus 1 (HIV-1) Rev protein; rev; enhances nuclear export of unspliced and incompletely spliced viral mRNAs
   1720..1743    +  promoter       SV40 promoter (fragment): SV40 early promoter
   1744..1815    +  promoter       SV40 promoter (fragment): SV40 enhancer and early promoter
   1839..1974    +  rep_origin     SV40 ori: SV40 origin of replication
   2020..2616    +  CDS            PuroR (fragment): puromycin N-acetyltransferase; pac from Streptomyces; confers resistance to puromycin
   2665..2782    +  misc_feature   cPPT/CTS: central polypurine tract and central termination sequence of HIV-1
   2847..2913    +  CDS            small t antigen (fragment): SV40 (simian virus 40) small t antigen
   2920..4098    +  promoter       EF-1α promoter: strong constitutive promoter for human elongation factor EF-1α
   4119..4136    +  protein_bind   attB1 (fragment): mutant version of attB; core recombination site for the Gateway® BP reaction BP Clonase™
   4142..5506    +  CDS            ZNF556: ZN556_HUMAN - Experimental evidence at transcript level: Swiss-Prot protein existence level 2. May be involved in transcriptional regulation. From Homo sapiens (Human).
   5508..5532    -  protein_bind   attB2: mutant version of attB; recombination site for the Gateway® BP reaction BP Clonase™
   5540..5581    +  CDS            V5 tag: epitope tag from simian virus 5
   5597..5650    +  promoter       U6 promoter (fragment): RNA polymerase III promoter for human U6 snRNA
   5692..6280    +  misc_feature   WPRE: woodchuck hepatitis virus posttranscriptional regulatory element
   6331..6350    +  misc_feature   cPPT/CTS (fragment): central polypurine tract and central termination sequence of HIV-1
   6352..6585    +  LTR            3' LTR (ΔU3): self-inactivating 3' long terminal repeat (LTR) from HIV-1
   6663..6784    +  polyA_signal   SV40 poly(A) signal: SV40 polyadenylation signal
   6824..6959    +  rep_origin     SV40 ori: SV40 origin of replication
   6980..6998    -  promoter       T7 promoter: promoter for bacteriophage T7 RNA polymerase
   7006..7161    +  CDS            lacZα (fragment): LacZα fragment of β-galactosidase; lacZ fragment
   7166..7594    +  rep_origin     f1 ori (sequence partly withheld): f1 bacteriophage origin of replication; arrow indicates direction of (+) strand synthesis
   7647..7751    +  promoter       AmpR promoter: bla
   7752..8612    +  CDS            AmpR: β-lactamase; bla; confers resistance to ampicillin, carbenicillin, and related antibiotics
   8783..9371    +  rep_origin     ori: high-copy-number ColE1/pMB1/pBR322/pUC origin of replication
   9554..9646    +  CDS            lacI (fragment): lac repressor; lacI; The lac repressor binds to the lac operator to inhibit transcription in E. coli. This inhibition can be relieved by adding lactose or isopropyl-β-D-thiogalactopyranoside (IPTG).
   9659..9680    +  protein_bind   CAP binding site: CAP binding activates transcription in the presence of cAMP. E. coli catabolite activator protein
   9695..9725    +  promoter       lac promoter: promoter for the E. coli lac operon
   9733..9749    +  protein_bind   lac operator: The lac repressor binds to the lac operator to inhibit transcription in E. coli. This inhibition can be relieved by adding lactose or isopropyl-β-D-thiogalactopyranoside (IPTG). lac repressor encoded by lacI
   9794..9812    +  promoter       T3 promoter: promoter for bacteriophage T3 RNA polymerase
>Addgene plasmid #144934 | TFORF3458 | addgene full sequence | sequence record 404501 | Addgene NGS Result
TTAATGTAGTCTTATGCAATACTCTTGTAGTCTTGCAACATGGTAACGATGAGTTAGCAACATGCCTTAC
AAGGAGAGAAAAAGCACCGTGCATGCCGATTGGTGGAAGTAAGGTGGTACGATCGTGCCTTATTAGGAAG
GCAACAGACGGGTCTGACATGGATTGGACGAACCACTGAATTGCCGCATTGCAGAGATATTGTATTTAAG
TGCCTAGCTCGATACATAAACGGGTCTCTCTGGTTAGACCAGATCTGAGCCTGGGAGCTCTCTGGCTAAC
TAGGGAACCCACTGCTTAAGCCTCAATAAAGCTTGCCTTGAGTGCTTCAAGTAGTGTGTGCCCGTCTGTT
GTGTGACTCTGGTAACTAGAGATCCCTCAGACCCTTTTAGTCAGTGTGGAAAATCTCTAGCAGTGGCGCC
CGAACAGGGACTTGAAAGCGAAAGGGAAACCAGAGGAGCTCTCTCGACGCAGGACTCGGCTTGCTGAAGC
GCGCACGGCAAGAGGCGAGGGGCGGCGACTGGTGAGTACGCCAAAAATTTTGACTAGCGGAGGCTAGAAG
GAGAGAGATGGGTGCGAGAGCGTCAGTATTAAGCGGGGGAGAATTAGATCGCGATGGGAAAAAATTCGGT
TAAGGCCAGGGGGAAAGAAAAAATATAAATTAAAACATATAGTATGGGCAAGCAGGGAGCTAGAACGATT
CGCAGTTAATCCTGGCCTGTTAGAAACATCAGAAGGCTGTAGACAAATACTGGGACAGCTACAACCATCC
CTTCAGACAGGATCAGAAGAACTTAGATCATTATATAATACAGTAGCAACCCTCTATTGTGTGCATCAAA
GGATAGAGATAAAAGACACCAAGGAAGCTTTAGACAAGATAGAGGAAGAGCAAAACAAAAGTAAGACCAC
CGCACAGCAAGCGGCCGCTGATCTTCAGACCTGGAGGAGGAGATATGAGGGACAATTGGAGAAGTGAATT
ATATAAATATAAAGTAGTAAAAATTGAACCATTAGGAGTAGCACCCACCAAGGCAAAGAGAAGAGTGGTG
CAGAGAGAAAAAAGAGCAGTGGGAATAGGAGCTTTGTTCCTTGGGTTCTTGGGAGCAGCAGGAAGCACTA
TGGGCGCAGCGTCAATGACGCTGACGGTACAGGCCAGACAATTATTGTCTGGTATAGTGCAGCAGCAGAA
CAATTTGCTGAGGGCTATTGAGGCGCAACAGCATCTGTTGCAACTCACAGTCTGGGGCATCAAGCAGCTC
CAGGCAAGAATCCTGGCTGTGGAAAGATACCTAAAGGATCAACAGCTCCTGGGGATTTGGGGTTGCTCTG
GAAAACTCATTTGCACCACTGCTGTGCCTTGGAATGCTAGTTGGAGTAATAAATCTCTGGAACAGATTTG
GAATCACACGACCTGGATGGAGTGGGACAGAGAAATTAACAATTACACAAGCTTAATACACTCCTTAATT
GAAGAATCGCAAAACCAGCAAGAAAAGAATGAACAAGAATTATTGGAATTAGATAAATGGGCAAGTTTGT
GGAATTGGTTTAACATAACAAATTGGCTGTGGTATATAAAATTATTCATAATGATAGTAGGAGGCTTGGT
AGGTTTAAGAATAGTTTTTGCTGTACTTTCTATAGTGAATAGAGTTAGGCAGGGATATTCACCATTATCG
TTTCAGACCCACCTCCCAACCCCGAGGGGACCCATGCATTGCATCTCAATTAGTCAGCAACCAGGTGTGG
AAAGTCCCCAGGCTCCCCAGCAGGCAGAAGTATGCAAAGCATGCGTCTCAATTAGTCAGCAACCATAGTC
CCGCCCCTAACTCCGCCCATCCCGCCCCTAACTCCGCCCAGTTCCGCCCATTCTCCGCCCCATGGCTGAC
TAATTTTTTTTATTTATGCAGAGGCCGAGGCCGCCTCGGCCTCTGAGCTATTCCAGAAGTAGTGAGGAGG
CTTTTTTGGAGGCCTAGGCTTTTGCAAAAAGCTTTCTAGAGGTACCACCGGAGCTTACCATGACCGAGTA
CAAGCCCACGGTGCGCCTCGCCACCCGCGACGACGTCCCCAGGGCCGTACGCACCCTCGCCGCCGCGTTC
GCCGACTACCCCGCCACGCGCCACACCGTCGATCCGGACCGCCACATCGAGCGGGTCACCGAGCTGCAAG
AACTCTTCCTCACGCGCGTCGGGCTCGACATCGGCAAGGTGTGGGTCGCGGACGACGGCGCCGCCGTGGC
GGTCTGGACCACGCCGGAGAGCGTCGAAGCGGGGGCGGTGTTCGCCGAGATCGGCCCGCGCATGGCCGAG
TTGAGCGGTTCCCGGCTGGCCGCGCAGCAACAGATGGAAGGCCTCCTGGCGCCGCACCGGCCCAAGGAGC
CCGCGTGGTTCCTGGCCACCGTCGGCGTCTCGCCCGACCACCAGGGCAAGGGTCTGGGCAGCGCCGTCGT
GCTCCCCGGAGTGGAGGCGGCCGAGCGCGCCGGGGTGCCCGCCTTCCTGGAGACCTCCGCGCCCCGCAAC
CTCCCCTTCTACGAGCGGCTCGGCTTCACCGTCACCGCCGACGTCGAGGTGCCCGAAGGACCGCGCACCT
GGTGCATGACCCGCAAGCCCGGTGCCAGTTAACGAATTCTAGATCTTGAGACAAATGGCAGTATTCATCC
ACAATTTTAAAAGAAAAGGGGGGATTGGGGGGTACAGTGCAGGGGAAAGAATAGTAGACATAATAGCAAC
AGACATACAAACTAAAGAATTACAAAAACAAATTACAAAAATTCAAAATTTTCGGGTTTATTACAGGGAC
AGCAGAGATCCACTTTGGCGCCGGCTCGAGGCCTGCAGGTGCAAAGATGGATAAAGTTTTAAACAGAGAG
GAATCTTTGCAGCTAATGGACCTTCTAGGTCTTGAAAGGAGTGGGAATTGGCTCCGGTGCCCGTCAGTGG
GCAGAGCGCACATCGCCCACAGTCCCCGAGAAGTTGGGGGGAGGGGTCGGCAATTGAACCGGTGCCTAGA
GAAGGTGGCGCGGGGTAAACTGGGAAAGTGATGTCGTGTACTGGCTCCGCCTTTTTCCCGAGGGTGGGGG
AGAACCGTATATAAGTGCAGTAGTCGCCGTGAACGTTCTTTTTCGCAACGGGTTTGCCGCCAGAACACAG
GTAAGTGCCGTGTGTGGTTCCCGCGGGCCTGGCCTCTTTACGGGTTATGGCCCTTGCGTGCCTTGAATTA
CTTCCACCTGGCTGCAGTACGTGATTCTTGATCCCGAGCTTCGGGTTGGAAGTGGGTGGGAGAGTTCGAG
GCCTTGCGCTTAAGGAGCCCCTTCGCCTCGTGCTTGAGTTGAGGCCTGGCCTGGGCGCTGGGGCCGCCGC
GTGCGAATCTGGTGGCACCTTCGCGCCTGTCTCGCTGCTTTCGATAAGTCTCTAGCCATTTAAAATTTTT
GATGACCTGCTGCGACGCTTTTTTTCTGGCAAGATAGTCTTGTAAATGCGGGCCAAGATCTGCACACTGG
TATTTCGGTTTTTGGGGCCGCGGGCGGCGACGGGGCCCGTGCGTCCCAGCGCACATGTTCGGCGAGGCGG
GGCCTGCGAGCGCGGCCACCGAGAATCGGACGGGGGTAGTCTCAAGCTGGCCGGCCTGCTCTGGTGCCTG
GCCTCGCGCCGCCGTGTATCGCCCCGCCCTGGGCGGCAAGGCTGGCCCGGTCGGCACCAGTTGCGTGAGC
GGAAAGATGGCCGCTTCCCGGCCCTGCTGCAGGGAGCTCAAAATGGAGGACGCGGCGCTCGGGAGAGCGG
GCGGGTGAGTCACCCACACAAAGGAAAAGGGCCTTTCCGTCCTCAGCCGTCGCTTCATGTGACTCCACGG
AGTACCGGGCGCCGTCCAGGCACCTCGATTAGTTCTCGAGCTTTTGGAGTACGTCGTCTTTAGGTTGGGG
GGAGGGGTTTTATGCGATGGAGTTTCCCCACACTGAGTGGGTGGAGACTGAAGTTAGGCCAGCTTGGCAC
TTGATGTAATTCTCCTTGGAATTTGCCCTTTTTGAGTTTGGATCTTGGTTCATTCTCAAGCCTCAGACAG
TGGTTCAAAGTTTTTTTCTTCCATTTCAGGTGTCGTGAGGCTAGCATCGATTGATCAACAAGTTTGTACA
AAAAAGTTGGCATGGACACAGTGGTCTTTGAAGACGTGGTTGTGGATTTCACGCTGGAGGAGTGGGCCTT
GCTGAATCCTGCTCAGAGAAAACTCTACAGAGATGTCATGCTGGAGACCTTCAAGCACCTGGCCTCAGTA
GATAATGAGGCTCAGCTTAAAGCCAGTGGGTCTATTTCTCAGCAGGATACTTCTGGAGAAAAATTATCCC
TCAAACAGAAAATAGAAAAGTTCACAAGAAAGAATATATGGGCCTCCCTTTTAGGAAAAAATTGGGAAGA
ACATAGCGTTAAAGACAAGCACAACACCAAGGAGAGACATTTGAGAAATCCAAGGGTGGAGAGACCATGT
AAAAGCAGTAAAGGTAATAAACGTGGAAGAACCTTCAGAAAGACTCGAAATTGTAATCGTCATCTGCGCA
AGAATTGTTGTACTAGTGTAAGACGGTACGAATGCAGTCAGTGTGGAAAACTCTTCACCCATTCCTCATC
CCTGATAAGGCACAAAAGAGCTCACTCTGGACAAAAATTATATAAATGTAAGGAATGTGGGAAAGCCTTC
AGTCGCCCTTCCTACCTACAGACGCATGAGAAAACTCACAGTGGAGAGAAACCCTATGCCTGTCAATCTT
GCGGGAAGACATTTCTTCGTTCCCACTCTCTCACTGAACATGTAAGGACTCACACTGGAGAGAAACCCTA
CGAATGTGGGCAGTGTGGGAAAGGCTTCAGTTGTCCCAAATCCTTTCGCGCACATGTGATGATGCACGCC
GGAGGGAGACCGTATGAGTGCAAGCACTGTGGGAAAGCCTTCAGGTGTCAGAAATCCTTTCGAGTCCATA
TGATCATGCACGCCGGAGGGAGACCGTATGAGTGCAAGCAGTGTGGGAAAGCCTACTGCTGGGCAACATC
CTTTCAACGACACGTGAGAATTCACAACGGGGAGAAACCCTATAAGTGTGGAAAATGCGGGAAAGCATTC
GGTTGGCCCTCATCCTTACACAAACACGCGAGAACGCATGCTAAAAAGAAACCTGTGAGTGGGGGCAGCG
TGGGAAAGTCTTCCGCGAGGCCTCGCCCCTCCACAGATGTCAAATCACAAACTAGAGAGAAAGTCTATAA
ATGTGAAACGTGTGGGAAAACGTATGGTTGGTCCTCATCTTTACACAAACATGAGAGAAAGCACACTGGG
GAGAAACCTGTAAATGCAGCCAGTGTGGGAAAACCTTCAGGCGGGCTTTGCTCTTCCAAAAATGTAAGAA
CGCAGATTGGACAGAAGCCCAGTAAATGCGAAAAATGTGGGAAAGCTTTCAGTTGTCCCAAAGCCTTTCA
AGGTCATGTGAGAAGTCACACAGGAAAGAAATCCTGTACATCTAAGTACCCAACTTTCTTGTACAAAGTG
GTTGATATCGGTAAGCCTATCCCTAACCCTCTCCTCGGTCTCGATTCTACGTAGTAATGAACTAGTCCGT
AACTTGAAAGTATTTCGATTTCTTGGCTTTATATATCTTGTGGAAAGGACGAGTTTCAGGACCACAATAA
GCCCTCACGCGTTAAGTCGACAATCAACCTCTGGATTACAAAATTTGTGAAAGATTGACTGGTATTCTTA
ACTATGTTGCTCCTTTTACGCTATGTGGATACGCTGCTTTAATGCCTTTGTATCATGCTATTGCTTCCCG
TATGGCTTTCATTTTCTCCTCCTTGTATAAATCCTGGTTGCTGTCTCTTTATGAGGAGTTGTGGCCCGTT
GTCAGGCAACGTGGCGTGGTGTGCACTGTGTTTGCTGACGCAACCCCCACTGGTTGGGGCATTGCCACCA
CCTGTCAGCTCCTTTCCGGGACTTTCGCTTTCCCCCTCCCTATTGCCACGGCGGAACTCATCGCCGCCTG
CCTTGCCCGCTGCTGGACAGGGGCTCGGCTGTTGGGCACTGACAATTCCGTGGTGTTGTCGGGGAAATCA
TCGTCCTTTCCTTGGCTGCTCGCCTGTGTTGCCACCTGGATTCTGCGCGGGACGTCCTTCTGCTACGTCC
CTTCGGCCCTCAATCCAGCGGACCTTCCTTCCCGCGGCCTGCTGCCGGCTCTGCGGCCTCTTCCGCGTCT
TCGCCTTCGCCCTCAGACGAGTCGGATCTCCCTTTGGGCCGCCTCCCCGCGTCGACTTTAAGACCAATGA
CTTACAAGGCAGCTGTAGATCTTAGCCACTTTTTAAAAGAAAAGGGGGGACTGGAAGGGCTAATTCACTC
CCAACGAAGACAAGATCTGCTTTTTGCTTGTACTGGGTCTCTCTGGTTAGACCAGATCTGAGCCTGGGAG
CTCTCTGGCTAACTAGGGAACCCACTGCTTAAGCCTCAATAAAGCTTGCCTTGAGTGCTTCAAGTAGTGT
GTGCCCGTCTGTTGTGTGACTCTGGTAACTAGAGATCCCTCAGACCCTTTTAGTCAGTGTGGAAAATCTC
TAGCAGTACGTATAGTAGTTCATGTCATCTTATTATTCAGTATTTATAACTTGCAAAGAAATGAATATCA
GAGAGTGAGAGGAACTTGTTTATTGCAGCTTATAATGGTTACAAATAAAGCAATAGCATCACAAATTTCA
CAAATAAAGCATTTTTTTCACTGCATTCTAGTTGTGGTTTGTCCAAACTCATCAATGTATCTTATCATGT
CTGGCTCTAGCTATCCCGCCCCTAACTCCGCCCATCCCGCCCCTAACTCCGCCCAGTTCCGCCCATTCTC
CGCCCCATGGCTGACTAATTTTTTTTATTTATGCAGAGGCCGAGGCCGCCTCGGCCTCTGAGCTATTCCA
GAAGTAGTGAGGAGGCTTTTTTGGAGGCCTAGGGACGTACCCAATTCGCCCTATAGTGAGTCGTATTACG
CGCGCTCACTGGCCGTCGTTTTACAACGTCGTGACTGGGAAAACCCTGGCGTTACCCAACTTAATCGCCT
TGCAGCACATCCCCCTTTCGCCAGCTGGCGTAATAGCGAAGAGGCCCGCACCGATCGCCCTTCCCAACAG
TTGCGCAGCCTGAATGGCGAATGGG
[124 nt withheld, positions 7166-7289]
C
[91 nt withheld, positions 7291-7381]
A
[49 nt withheld, positions 7383-7431]
CCTTTGACGTTGGAGTCCACGTTCTTT
[37 nt withheld, positions 7459-7495]
ACCCTATCTCGGTCTATTCTTTTGATTTATAAGGGATTTTGCCGATTTCGGCCTATTGGTTAAAAAATGA
GCTGATTTAACAAAAATTTAACGCGAATTTTAACAAAATATTAACGCTTACAATTTAGGTGGCACTTTTC
GGGGAAATGTGCGCGGAACCCCTATTTGTTTATTTTTCTAAATACATTCAAATATGTATCCGCTCATGAG
ACAATAACCCTGATAAATGCTTCAATAATATTGAAAAAGGAAGAGTATGAGTATTCAACATTTCCGTGTC
GCCCTTATTCCCTTTTTTGCGGCATTTTGCCTTCCTGTTTTTGCTCACCCAGAAACGCTGGTGAAAGTAA
AAGATGCTGAAGATCAGTTGGGTGCACGAGTGGGTTACATCGAACTGGATCTCAACAGCGGTAAGATCCT
TGAGAGTTTTCGCCCCGAAGAACGTTTTCCAATGATGAGCACTTTTAAAGTTCTGCTATGTGGCGCGGTA
TTATCCCGTATTGACGCCGGGCAAGAGCAACTCGGTCGCCGCATACACTATTCTCAGAATGACTTGGTTG
AGTACTCACCAGTCACAGAAAAGCATCTTACGGATGGCATGACAGTAAGAGAATTATGCAGTGCTGCCAT
AACCATGAGTGATAACACTGCGGCCAACTTACTTCTGACAACGATCGGAGGACCGAAGGAGCTAACCGCT
TTTTTGCACAACATGGGGGATCATGTAACTCGCCTTGATCGTTGGGAACCGGAGCTGAATGAAGCCATAC
CAAACGACGAGCGTGACACCACGATGCCTGTAGCAATGGCAACAACGTTGCGCAAACTATTAACTGGCGA
ACTACTTACTCTAGCTTCCCGGCAACAATTAATAGACTGGATGGAGGCGGATAAAGTTGCAGGACCACTT
CTGCGCTCGGCCCTTCCGGCTGGCTGGTTTATTGCTGATAAATCTGGAGCCGGTGAGCGTGGGTCTCGCG
GTATCATTGCAGCACTGGGGCCAGATGGTAAGCCCTCCCGTATCGTAGTTATCTACACGACGGGGAGTCA
GGCAACTATGGATGAACGAAATAGACAGATCGCTGAGATAGGTGCCTCACTGATTAAGCATTGGTAACTG
TCAGACCAAGTTTACTCATATATACTTTAGATTGATTTAAAACTTCATTTTTAATTTAAAAGGATCTAGG
TGAAGATCCTTTTTGATAATCTCATGACCAAAATCCCTTAACGTGAGTTTTCGTTCCACTGAGCGTCAGA
CCCCGTAGAAAAGATCAAAGGATCTTCTTGAGATCCTTTTTTTCTGCGCGTAATCTGCTGCTTGCAAACA
AAAAAACCACCGCTACCAGCGGTGGTTTGTTTGCCGGATCAAGAGCTACCAACTCTTTTTCCGAAGGTAA
CTGGCTTCAGCAGAGCGCAGATACCAAATACTGTTCTTCTAGTGTAGCCGTAGTTAGGCCACCACTTCAA
GAACTCTGTAGCACCGCCTACATACCTCGCTCTGCTAATCCTGTTACCAGTGGCTGCTGCCAGTGGCGAT
AAGTCGTGTCTTACCGGGTTGGACTCAAGACGATAGTTACCGGATAAGGCGCAGCGGTCGGGCTGAACGG
GGGGTTCGTGCACACAGCCCAGCTTGGAGCGAACGACCTACACCGAACTGAGATACCTACAGCGTGAGCT
ATGAGAAAGCGCCACGCTTCCCGAAGGGAGAAAGGCGGACAGGTATCCGGTAAGCGGCAGGGTCGGAACA
GGAGAGCGCACGAGGGAGCTTCCAGGGGGAAACGCCTGGTATCTTTATAGTCCTGTCGGGTTTCGCCACC
TCTGACTTGAGCGTCGATTTTTGTGATGCTCGTCAGGGGGGCGGAGCCTATGGAAAAACGCCAGCAACGC
GGCCTTTTTACGGTTCCTGGCCTTTTGCTGGCCTTTTGCTCACATGTTCTTTCCTGCGTTATCCCCTGAT
TCTGTGGATAACCGTATTACCGCCTTTGAGTGAGCTGATACCGCTCGCCGCAGCCGAACGACCGAGCGCA
GCGAGTCAGTGAGCGAGGAAGCGGAAGAGCGCCCAATACGCAAACCGCCTCTCCCCGCGCGTTGGCCGAT
TCATTAATGCAGCTGGCACGACAGGTTTCCCGACTGGAAAGCGGGCAGTGAGCGCAACGCAATTAATGTG
AGTTAGCTCACTCATTAGGCACCCCAGGCTTTACACTTTATGCTTCCGGCTCGTATGTTGTGTGGAATTG
TGAGCGGATAACAATTTCACACAGGAAACAGCTATGACCATGATTACGCCAAGCGCGCAATTAACCCTCA
CTAAAGGGAACAAAAGCTGGAGCTGCAAGC
