>Addgene plasmid #144934 | TFORF3458 | depositor partial sequence | sequence record 286917 | Insert
ATCGATTGATCAACAAGTTTGTACAAAAAAGTTGGCATGGACACAGTGGTCTTTGAAGACGTGGTTGTGG
ATTTCACGCTGGAGGAGTGGGCCTTGCTGAATCCTGCTCAGAGAAAACTCTACAGAGATGTCATGCTGGA
GACCTTCAAGCACCTGGCCTCAGTAGATAATGAGGCTCAGCTTAAAGCCAGTGGGTCTATTTCTCAGCAG
GATACTTCTGGAGAAAAATTATCCCTCAAACAGAAAATAGAAAAGTTCACAAGAAAGAATATATGGGCCT
CCCTTTTAGGAAAAAATTGGGAAGAACATAGCGTTAAAGACAAGCACAACACCAAGGAGAGACATTTGAG
AAATCCAAGGGTGGAGAGACCATGTAAAAGCAGTAAAGGTAATAAACGTGGAAGAACCTTCAGAAAGACT
CGAAATTGTAATCGTCATCTGCGCAAGAATTGTTGTACTAGTGTAAGACGGTACGAATGCAGTCAGTGTG
GAAAACTCTTCACCCATTCCTCATCCCTGATAAGGCACAAAAGAGCTCACTCTGGACAAAAATTATATAA
ATGTAAGGAATGTGGGAAAGCCTTCAGTCGCCCTTCCTACCTACAGACGCATGAGAAAACTCACAGTGGA
GAGAAACCCTATGCCTGTCAATCTTGCGGGAAGACATTTCTTCGTTCCCACTCTCTCACTGAACATGTAA
GGACTCACACTGGAGAGAAACCCTACGAATGTGGGCAGTGTGGGAAAGGCTTCAGTTGTCCCAAATCCTT
TCGCGCACATGTGATGATGCACGCCGGAGGGAGACCGTATGAGTGCAAGCACTGTGGGAAAGCCTTCAGG
TGTCAGAAATCCTTTCGAGTCCATATGATCATGCACGCCGGAGGGAGACCGTATGAGTGCAAGCAGTGTG
GGAAAGCCTACTGCTGGGCAACATCCTTTCAACGACACGTGAGAATTCACAACGGGGAGAAACCCTATAA
GTGTGGAAAATGCGGGAAAGCATTCGGTTGGCCCTCATCCTTACACAAACACGCGAGAACGCATGCTAAA
AAGAAACCTGTGAGTGGGGGCAGCGTGGGAAAGTCTTCCGCGAGGCCTCGCCCCTCCACAGATGTCAAAT
CACAAACTAGAGAGAAAGTCTATAAATGTGAAACGTGTGGGAAAACGTATGGTTGGTCCTCATCTTTACA
CAAACATGAGAGAAAGCACACTGGGGAGAAACCTGTAAATGCAGCCAGTGTGGGAAAACCTTCAGGCGGG
CTTTGCTCTTCCAAAAATGTAAGAACGCAGATTGGACAGAAGCCCAGTAAATGCGAAAAATGTGGGAAAG
CTTTCAGTTGTCCCAAAGCCTTTCAAGGTCATGTGAGAAGTCACACAGGAAAGAAATCCTGTACATCTAA
GTACCCAACTTTCTTGTACAAAGTGGTTGATATCGGTAAGCCTATCCCTAACCCTCTCCTCGGTCTCGAT
TCTACGTAGTAATGAACTAGTCCGTAACTTGAAAGTATTTCGATTTCTTGGCTTTATATATCTTGTGGAA
AGGACGAGTTTCAGGACCACAATAAGCCCTC
