>Addgene plasmid #144934 | TFORF3458 | depositor partial sequence | sequence record 286918 | Barcode
GTTTCAGGACCACAATAAGCCCTC
